Addgene plasmid #75205: Human NCKX3 (pcDNA3.1+)
Purpose: Mammalian expression of SLC24A3
Depositing lab: Jonathan Lytton. Depositing organization: University of Calgary. Publication: Molecular cloning of a third member of the potassium-dependent sodium-calcium exchanger gene family, NCKX3. Kraev A, Quednau BD, Leach S, Li XF, Dong H, Winkfein R, Perizzolo M, Cai X, Yang R, Philipson KD, Lytton J. J Biol Chem. 2001 Jun 22;276(25):23161-72. Epub 2001 Apr 9. 10.1074/jbc.M102314200 PubMed 11294880.
Backbone
  Vector backbone: pcDNA3.1+
  Vector type: Mammalian Expression
  Selectable markers: Neomycin (select with G418)
Growth in bacteria
  Bacterial resistance: Ampicillin, 100 μg/mL
  Growth temperature: 37°C
  Growth strain: DH5alpha
  Copy number: High Copy
Gene/Insert
  Gene/Insert name: SLC24A3 (alt name: NCKX3)
  Species: H. sapiens (human)
  Entrez Gene: SLC24A3 (a.k.a. NCKX3)
  Promoter: CMV
  Cloning method: Unknown
  Sequencing primers: 5′ CMV-F; 3′ BGH-rev
Terms and licenses: Academic/Nonprofit Terms; Industry Terms: Not Available to Industry
How to cite: Human NCKX3 (pcDNA3.1+) was a gift from Jonathan Lytton (Addgene plasmid # 75205 ; http://n2t.net/addgene:75205 ; RRID:Addgene_75205)
