[The description below was written by a language model from this plasmid's Addgene catalogue record and pLannotate feature annotations shown in this document.]
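Description:
Human NCKX3 (pcDNA3.1+) is a mammalian expression plasmid of about 7.3 kb that carries the human SLC24A3 coding sequence in the pcDNA3.1+ backbone. SLC24A3 encodes NCKX3, a potassium-dependent sodium-calcium exchanger annotated as moving one calcium and one potassium ion in exchange for four sodium ions. The open reading frame sits directly downstream of the human cytomegalovirus immediate-early enhancer and promoter and is followed by the bovine growth hormone polyadenylation signal, giving strong constitutive transcription in transfected mammalian cells. A T7 promoter lies between the CMV promoter and the insert, which in principle permits in vitro transcription of the sense strand. No epitope tag or reporter fusion is annotated or listed in the record, and the cloning method is recorded as unknown.

In bacteria the plasmid replicates from a high-copy ColE1/pUC-type origin and is selected through the β-lactamase gene conferring ampicillin resistance. An f1 origin is also present, allowing single-stranded DNA production. For mammalian selection, a separate cassette uses the SV40 enhancer/early promoter to drive the neomycin phosphotransferase gene, terminated by the SV40 polyadenylation signal, so that stable transfectants can be selected with G418. Several short annotated fragments (a truncated HIV-1 LTR match overlapping the end of the CMV promoter, a ble fragment, a lacI fragment, lac promoter/operator elements and a bom remnant) appear to be backbone remnants or similarity hits rather than functional parts of the design. The construct is intended for transient or stable heterologous expression of NCKX3, for example to study the transporter in cultured cells.
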