Features (pLannotate 1.2.2; 20 found; start..end, strand, type, name):
     28..80      -  misc_feature   bom (fragment): basis of mobility region from pBR322
    235..614     +  enhancer       CMV enhancer: human cytomegalovirus immediate early enhancer
    615..818     +  promoter       CMV promoter: human cytomegalovirus (CMV) immediate early promoter
    814..847     +  LTR            5' LTR (truncated) (fragment): truncated 5' long terminal repeat (LTR) from HIV-1
    863..881     +  promoter       T7 promoter: promoter for bacteriophage T7 RNA polymerase
    901..2832    +  CDS            SLC24A3: NCKX3_HUMAN - Also known as NCKX3. Experimental evidence at transcript level: Swiss-Prot protein existence level 2. Transports 1 Ca(2+) and 1 K(+) in exchange for 4 Na(+). From Homo sapiens (Human).
   2873..3097    +  polyA_signal   bGH poly(A) signal: bovine growth hormone polyadenylation signal
   3101..3122    +  promoter       SV40 promoter (fragment): SV40 enhancer and early promoter
   3143..3571    +  rep_origin     f1 ori (sequence partly withheld): f1 bacteriophage origin of replication; arrow indicates direction of (+) strand synthesis
   3585..3914    +  promoter       SV40 promoter: SV40 enhancer and early promoter
   3981..4772    +  CDS            neo: KKA2_KLEPN - Also known as kan, nptII. Experimental evidence at protein level: Swiss-Prot protein existence level 1. Resistance to kanamycin, neomycin, paromomycin, ribostamycin, butirosin and gentamicin B. From Klebsiella pneumoniae.
   4796..4954    +  CDS            ble (fragment): BLE_KLEPN - Experimental evidence at protein level: Swiss-Prot protein existence level 1. Binding protein with a strong affinity to the bleomycin family of antibiotics. Binds to CL990; an antimitotic-antibiotic compound. From Klebsiella pneumoniae.
   4949..5070    +  polyA_signal   SV40 poly(A) signal: SV40 polyadenylation signal
   5143..5159    -  protein_bind   lac operator: The lac repressor binds to the lac operator to inhibit transcription in E. coli. This inhibition can be relieved by adding lactose or isopropyl-β-D-thiogalactopyranoside (IPTG). lac repressor encoded by lacI
   5167..5197    -  promoter       lac promoter: promoter for the E. coli lac operon
   5212..5233    -  protein_bind   CAP binding site: CAP binding activates transcription in the presence of cAMP. E. coli catabolite activator protein
   5246..5338    -  CDS            lacI (fragment): lac repressor; lacI; The lac repressor binds to the lac operator to inhibit transcription in E. coli. This inhibition can be relieved by adding lactose or isopropyl-β-D-thiogalactopyranoside (IPTG).
   5521..6106    -  rep_origin     ori: high-copy-number ColE1/pMB1/pBR322/pUC origin of replication
   6277..7137    -  CDS            AmpR: β-lactamase; bla; confers resistance to ampicillin, carbenicillin, and related antibiotics
   7138..7242    -  promoter       AmpR promoter: bla
>Addgene plasmid #75205 | Human NCKX3 (pcDNA3.1+) | depositor full sequence | sequence record 142851 | Human NCKX3 (pcDNA3.1+) sequence 7273 bps
GACGGATCGGGAGATCTCCCGATCCCCTATGGTGCACTCTCAGTACAATCTGCTCTGATGCCGCATAGTT
AAGCCAGTATCTGCTCCCTGCTTGTGTGTTGGAGGTCGCTGAGTAGTGCGCGAGCAAAATTTAAGCTACA
ACAAGGCAAGGCTTGACCGACAATTGCATGAAGAATCTGCTTAGGGTTAGGCGTTTTGCGCTGCTTCGCG
ATGTACGGGCCAGATATACGCGTTGACATTGATTATTGACTAGTTATTAATAGTAATCAATTACGGGGTC
ATTAGTTCATAGCCCATATATGGAGTTCCGCGTTACATAACTTACGGTAAATGGCCCGCCTGGCTGACCG
CCCAACGACCCCCGCCCATTGACGTCAATAATGACGTATGTTCCCATAGTAACGCCAATAGGGACTTTCC
ATTGACGTCAATGGGTGGAGTATTTACGGTAAACTGCCCACTTGGCAGTACATCAAGTGTATCATATGCC
AAGTACGCCCCCTATTGACGTCAATGACGGTAAATGGCCCGCCTGGCATTATGCCCAGTACATGACCTTA
TGGGACTTTCCTACTTGGCAGTACATCTACGTATTAGTCATCGCTATTACCATGGTGATGCGGTTTTGGC
AGTACATCAATGGGCGTGGATAGCGGTTTGACTCACGGGGATTTCCAAGTCTCCACCCCATTGACGTCAA
TGGGAGTTTGTTTTGGCACCAAAATCAACGGGACTTTCCAAAATGTCGTAACAACTCCGCCCCATTGACG
CAAATGGGCGGTAGGCGTGTACGGTGGGAGGTCTATATAAGCAGAGCTCTCTGGCTAACTAGAGAACCCA
CTGCTTACTGGCTTATCGAAATTAATACGACTCACTATAGGGAGACCCAAGCTGGCTAGCATGCGGCCGT
CCGGCGACGAGGACCGCGCGCGTCGCCGCCGCCGCCGCCGCCGCCGGAGGGACCTTCTGCTGAGCCAGCT
CTGCTTCCTGGCCTCGGTGGCGCTGCTGCTCTGGTCGCTGTCGAGCCTGCGAGAGCAGAAGGAGCTTGAC
CTCATGGACCTCGTAGGGGAAGACAGAAAGTGGATGATGGCGAGGAAGCTGATGCAGGTGAACGACACTC
TGACTTCCGAAGATGCCGGACTCCGGAACAGCAAGAACTGCACCGAACCAGCCCTGCATGAATTCCCCAA
TGACATCTTCACAAACGAGGATAGAAGACAAGGTGCGGTGGTCCTCCATGTGCTCTGTGCCATATACATG
TTCTATGCGCTGGCCATTGTGTGTGATGACTTCTTCGTCCCTTCCTTGGAAAAGATCTGTGAGCGCCTGC
ACCTCAGTGAAGATGTGGCTGGGGCCACATTCATGGCAGCGGGAAGTTCAGCCCCAGAGCTGTTCACATC
GGTCATAGGGGTCTTCATCACCAAAGGCGATGTGGGAGTTGGCACCATCGTGGGCTCAGCGGTATTCAAC
ATCCTGTGCATCATTGGTGTCTGTGGGCTCTTTGCTGGGCAGGTTGTGGCTCTTTCCTCCTGGTGCCTAC
TGAGGGATTCTATCTACTACACGCTGTCTGTGATCGCGCTCATCGTGTTTATTTATGATGAAAAAGTTTC
CTGGTGGGAGTCTTTAGTCCTTGTGCTGATGTATCTTATCTACATTGTCATCATGAAATATAACGCTTGC
ATACATCAGTGCTTTGAGAGGAGGACAAAAGGTGCCGGGAACATGGTCAACGGATTGGCCAACAATGCTG
AAATTGATGACAGCAGCAACTGCGACGCAACTGTGGTGCTACTTAAGAAAGCAAATTTCCACCGCAAAGC
TTCAGTGATCATGGTAGACGAGCTGCTGTCAGCCTACCCACACCAGCTTTCCTTCTCTGAGGCTGGCCTT
CGAATCATGATAACCAGCCACTTTCCCCCCAAGACCCGGCTCTCCATGGCCAGTCGCATGTTGATCAATG
AGAGACAAAGATTGATAAACAGCAGGGCTTATACCAACGGGGAATCTGAGGTGGCCATCAAAATCCCAAT
TAAGCACACCGTGGAGAATGGGACAGGGCCCAGCAGTGCCCCAGACAGGGGCGTGAATGGGACACGGAGG
GACGATGTTGTGGCTGAGGCTGGCAACGAAACAGAGAATGAAAATGAGGACAATGAGAATGATGAGGAGG
AAGAGGAGGACGAGGATGATGATGAAGGACCGTACACACCATTCGACACCCCCTCGGGTAAACTGGAAAC
AGTGAAATGGGCGTTCACCTGGCCGCTGAGTTTCGTCTTATACTTCACTGTACCCAACTGCAACAAGCCG
CGCTGGGAGAAATGGTTCATGGTGACGTTTGCTTCCTCCACGCTGTGGATCGCAGCCTTCTCCTACATGA
TGGTGTGGATGGTCACAATCATTGGTTACACCCTGGGGATTCCTGACGTCATCATGGGGATCACCTTCCT
GGCTGCTGGGACCAGCGTGCCTGACTGCATGGCCAGCCTCATTGTGGCCAGACAAGGGATGGGGGACATG
GCTGTGTCCAACTCCATTGGGAGCAACGTGTTTGACATCCTGATTGGCCTCGGTCTCCCCTGGGCTCTGC
AGACCCTGGCTGTGGATTACGGATCCTACATCCGGCTGAATAGCAGGGGGCTGATCTACTCCGTAGGCTT
GCTCCTGGCCTCTGTTTTTGTCACGGTGTTCGGCGTCCACCTGAACAAGTGGCAGCTGGACAAGAAGCTG
GGCTGTGGGTGCCTCCTCCTGTATGGTGTGTTCCTGTGCTTCTCCATCATGACTGAGTTCAACGTGTTCA
CCTTTGTGAACCTGCCCATGTGCGGGGACCACTGATCTAGAGGGCCCGTTTAAACCCGCTGATCAGCCTC
GACTGTGCCTTCTAGTTGCCAGCCATCTGTTGTTTGCCCCTCCCCCGTGCCTTCCTTGACCCTGGAAGGT
GCCACTCCCACTGTCCTTTCCTAATAAAATGAGGAAATTGCATCGCATTGTCTGAGTAGGTGTCATTCTA
TTCTGGGGGGTGGGGTGGGGCAGGACAGCAAGGGGGAGGATTGGGAAGACAATAGCAGGCATGCTGGGGA
TGCGGTGGGCTCTATGGCTTCTGAGGCGGAAAGAACCAGCTGGGGCTCTAGGGGGTATCCCC
[124 nt withheld, positions 3143-3266]
C
[91 nt withheld, positions 3268-3358]
A
[49 nt withheld, positions 3360-3408]
CCTTTGACGTTGGAGTCCACGTTCTTT
[37 nt withheld, positions 3436-3472]
ACCCTATCTCGGTCTATTCTTTTGATTTATAAGGGATTTTGCCGATTTCGGCCTATTGGTTAAAAAATGA
GCTGATTTAACAAAAATTTAACGCGAATTAATTCTGTGGAATGTGTGTCAGTTAGGGTGTGGAAAGTCCC
CAGGCTCCCCAGCAGGCAGAAGTATGCAAAGCATGCATCTCAATTAGTCAGCAACCAGGTGTGGAAAGTC
CCCAGGCTCCCCAGCAGGCAGAAGTATGCAAAGCATGCATCTCAATTAGTCAGCAACCATAGTCCCGCCC
CTAACTCCGCCCATCCCGCCCCTAACTCCGCCCAGTTCCGCCCATTCTCCGCCCCATGGCTGACTAATTT
TTTTTATTTATGCAGAGGCCGAGGCCGCCTCTGCCTCTGAGCTATTCCAGAAGTAGTGAGGAGGCTTTTT
TGGAGGCCTAGGCTTTTGCAAAAAGCTCCCGGGAGCTTGTATATCCATTTTCGGATCTGATCAAGAGACA
GGATGAGGATCGTTTCGCATGATTGAACAAGATGGATTGCACGCAGGTTCTCCGGCCGCTTGGGTGGAGA
GGCTATTCGGCTATGACTGGGCACAACAGACAATCGGCTGCTCTGATGCCGCCGTGTTCCGGCTGTCAGC
GCAGGGGCGCCCGGTTCTTTTTGTCAAGACCGACCTGTCCGGTGCCCTGAATGAACTGCAGGACGAGGCA
GCGCGGCTATCGTGGCTGGCCACGACGGGCGTTCCTTGCGCAGCTGTGCTCGACGTTGTCACTGAAGCGG
GAAGGGACTGGCTGCTATTGGGCGAAGTGCCGGGGCAGGATCTCCTGTCATCTCACCTTGCTCCTGCCGA
GAAAGTATCCATCATGGCTGATGCAATGCGGCGGCTGCATACGCTTGATCCGGCTACCTGCCCATTCGAC
CACCAAGCGAAACATCGCATCGAGCGAGCACGTACTCGGATGGAAGCCGGTCTTGTCGATCAGGATGATC
TGGACGAAGAGCATCAGGGGCTCGCGCCAGCCGAACTGTTCGCCAGGCTCAAGGCGCGCATGCCCGACGG
CGAGGATCTCGTCGTGACCCATGGCGATGCCTGCTTGCCGAATATCATGGTGGAAAATGGCCGCTTTTCT
GGATTCATCGACTGTGGCCGGCTGGGTGTGGCGGACCGCTATCAGGACATAGCGTTGGCTACCCGTGATA
TTGCTGAAGAGCTTGGCGGCGAATGGGCTGACCGCTTCCTCGTGCTTTACGGTATCGCCGCTCCCGATTC
GCAGCGCATCGCCTTCTATCGCCTTCTTGACGAGTTCTTCTGAGCGGGACTCTGGGGTTCGAAATGACCG
ACCAAGCGACGCCCAACCTGCCATCACGAGATTTCGATTCCACCGCCGCCTTCTATGAAAGGTTGGGCTT
CGGAATCGTTTTCCGGGACGCCGGCTGGATGATCCTCCAGCGCGGGGATCTCATGCTGGAGTTCTTCGCC
CACCCCAACTTGTTTATTGCAGCTTATAATGGTTACAAATAAAGCAATAGCATCACAAATTTCACAAATA
AAGCATTTTTTTCACTGCATTCTAGTTGTGGTTTGTCCAAACTCATCAATGTATCTTATCATGTCTGTAT
ACCGTCGACCTCTAGCTAGAGCTTGGCGTAATCATGGTCATAGCTGTTTCCTGTGTGAAATTGTTATCCG
CTCACAATTCCACACAACATACGAGCCGGAAGCATAAAGTGTAAAGCCTGGGGTGCCTAATGAGTGAGCT
AACTCACATTAATTGCGTTGCGCTCACTGCCCGCTTTCCAGTCGGGAAACCTGTCGTGCCAGCTGCATTA
ATGAATCGGCCAACGCGCGGGGAGAGGCGGTTTGCGTATTGGGCGCTCTTCCGCTTCCTCGCTCACTGAC
TCGCTGCGCTCGGTCGTTCGGCTGCGGCGAGCGGTATCAGCTCACTCAAAGGCGGTAATACGGTTATCCA
CAGAATCAGGGGATAACGCAGGAAAGAACATGTGAGCAAAAGGCCAGCAAAAGGCCAGGAACCGTAAAAA
GGCCGCGTTGCTGGCGTTTTTCCATAGGCTCCGCCCCCCTGACGAGCATCACAAAAATCGACGCTCAAGT
CAGAGGTGGCGAAACCCGACAGGACTATAAAGATACCAGGCGTTTCCCCCTGGAAGCTCCCTCGTGCGCT
CTCCTGTTCCGACCCTGCCGCTTACCGGATACCTGTCCGCCTTTCTCCCTTCGGGAAGCGTGGCGCTTTC
TCATAGCTCACGCTGTAGGTATCTCAGTTCGGTGTAGGTCGTTCGCTCCAAGCTGGGCTGTGTGCACGAA
CCCCCCGTTCAGCCCGACCGCTGCGCCTTATCCGGTAACTATCGTCTTGAGTCCAACCCGGTAAGACACG
ACTTATCGCCACTGGCAGCAGCCACTGGTAACAGGATTAGCAGAGCGAGGTATGTAGGCGGTGCTACAGA
GTTCTTGAAGTGGTGGCCTAACTACGGCTACACTAGAAGAACAGTATTTGGTATCTGCGCTCTGCTGAAG
CCAGTTACCTTCGGAAAAAGAGTTGGTAGCTCTTGATCCGGCAAACAAACCACCGCTGGTAGCGGTTTTT
TTGTTTGCAAGCAGCAGATTACGCGCAGAAAAAAAGGATCTCAAGAAGATCCTTTGATCTTTTCTACGGG
GTCTGACGCTCAGTGGAACGAAAACTCACGTTAAGGGATTTTGGTCATGAGATTATCAAAAAGGATCTTC
ACCTAGATCCTTTTAAATTAAAAATGAAGTTTTAAATCAATCTAAAGTATATATGAGTAAACTTGGTCTG
ACAGTTACCAATGCTTAATCAGTGAGGCACCTATCTCAGCGATCTGTCTATTTCGTTCATCCATAGTTGC
CTGACTCCCCGTCGTGTAGATAACTACGATACGGGAGGGCTTACCATCTGGCCCCAGTGCTGCAATGATA
CCGCGAGACCCACGCTCACCGGCTCCAGATTTATCAGCAATAAACCAGCCAGCCGGAAGGGCCGAGCGCA
GAAGTGGTCCTGCAACTTTATCCGCCTCCATCCAGTCTATTAATTGTTGCCGGGAAGCTAGAGTAAGTAG
TTCGCCAGTTAATAGTTTGCGCAACGTTGTTGCCATTGCTACAGGCATCGTGGTGTCACGCTCGTCGTTT
GGTATGGCTTCATTCAGCTCCGGTTCCCAACGATCAAGGCGAGTTACATGATCCCCCATGTTGTGCAAAA
AAGCGGTTAGCTCCTTCGGTCCTCCGATCGTTGTCAGAAGTAAGTTGGCCGCAGTGTTATCACTCATGGT
TATGGCAGCACTGCATAATTCTCTTACTGTCATGCCATCCGTAAGATGCTTTTCTGTGACTGGTGAGTAC
TCAACCAAGTCATTCTGAGAATAGTGTATGCGGCGACCGAGTTGCTCTTGCCCGGCGTCAATACGGGATA
ATACCGCGCCACATAGCAGAACTTTAAAAGTGCTCATCATTGGAAAACGTTCTTCGGGGCGAAAACTCTC
AAGGATCTTACCGCTGTTGAGATCCAGTTCGATGTAACCCACTCGTGCACCCAACTGATCTTCAGCATCT
TTTACTTTCACCAGCGTTTCTGGGTGAGCAAAAACAGGAAGGCAAAATGCCGCAAAAAAGGGAATAAGGG
CGACACGGAAATGTTGAATACTCATACTCTTCCTTTTTCAATATTATTGAAGCATTTATCAGGGTTATTG
TCTCATGAGCGGATACATATTTGAATGTATTTAGAAAAATAAACAAATAGGGGTTCCGCGCACATTTCCC
CGAAAAGTGCCACCTGACGTC
