>Addgene plasmid #75205 | Human NCKX3 (pcDNA3.1+) | addgene partial sequence | sequence record 147813 | CMV-F 5'-CGCAAATGGGCGGTAGGCGTG-3'
GCAGAGCTCTCTGGCTAACTAGAGAACCCACTGCTTACTGGCTTATCGAAATTAATACGACTCACTATAG
GGAGACCCAAGCTGGCTAGCATGCGGCCGTCCGGCGACGAGGACCGCGCGCGTCGCCGCCGCCGCCGCCG
CCGCCGGAGGGACCTTCTGCTGAGCCAGCTCTGCTTCCTGGCCTCGGTGGCGCTGCTGCTCTGGTCGCTG
TCGAGCCTGCGAGAGCAGAAGGAGCTTGACCTCATGGACCTCGTAGGGGAAGACAGAAAGTGGATGATGG
CGAGGAAGCTGATGCAGGTGAACGACACTCTGACTTCCGAAGATGCCGGACTCCGGAACAGCAAGAACTG
CACCGAACCAGCCCTGCATGAATTCCCCAATGACATCTTCACAAACGAGGATAGAAGACAAGGTGCGGTG
GTCCTCCATGTGCTCTGTGCCATATACATGTTCTATGCGCTGGCCATTGTGTGTGATGACTTCTTCGTCC
CTTCCTTGGAAAAGATCTGTGAGCGCCTGCACCTCAGTGAAGATGTGGCTGGGGCCACATTCATGGCAGC
GGGAAGTTCAGCCCCAGAGCTGTTCACATCGGTCATAGGGGTCTTCATCACCAAAGGCGATGTGGGAGTT
GGCACCATCGTGGGCTCAGCGGTATTCAACATCCTGTGCATCATTGGTGTCTGTGGGCTCTTTGCTGGGC
AGGTTGTGGCTCTTTCCTCCTGGTGCCTACTGAGGGATTCTATCTACTACACGCTGTCTGTGATCGCGCT
CATCGTGTTTATTTATGATGAAAAAGTTTCCTGGTGGGAGTCTTTAGTCCTTGTGCTGATGTATCTTATC
TACATTGTCATCATGAAATATAACGCTTGCATACATCAGTGCTTTGAGAGGAGGACAAAAGGTGCCGGGA
ACATGGTCAACGGATTGGCCAACAATGCTGAAATTGATGACAGCAGCAACTGCGACGCAACTGTGGTGCT
ACTTAAGAAAGCAAATTTCCACCGCAAAGCTTCA
