>Addgene plasmid #75205 | Human NCKX3 (pcDNA3.1+) | addgene partial sequence | sequence record 147816 | BGH-rev 5'-TAGAAGGCACAGTCGAGG-3'
TAGATCAGTGGTCCCCGCACATGGGCAGGTTCACAAAGGTGAACACGTTGAACTCAGTCATGATGGAGAA
GCACAGGAACACACCATACAGGAGGAGGCACCCACAGCCCAGCTTCTTGTCCAGCTGCCACTTGTTCAGG
TGGACGCCGAACACCGTGACAAAAACAGAGGCCAGGAGCAAGCCTACGGAGTAGATCAGCCCCCTGCTAT
TCAGCCGGATGTAGGATCCGTAATCCACAGCCAGGGTCTGCAGAGCCCAGGGGAGACCGAGGCCAATCAG
GATGTCAAACACGTTGCTCCCAATGGAGTTGGACACAGCCATGTCCCCCATCCCTTGTCTGGCCACAATG
AGGCTGGCCATGCAGTCAGGCACGCTGGTCCCAGCAGCCAGGAAGGTGATCCCCATGATGACGTCAGGAA
TCCCCAGGGTGTAACCAATGATTGTGACCATCCACACCATCATGTAGGAGAAGGCTGCGATCCACAGCGT
GGAGGAAGCAAACGTCACCATGAACCATTTCTCCCAGCGCGGCTTGTTGCAGTTGGGTACAGTGAAGTAT
AAGACGAAACTCAGCGGCCAGGTGAACGCCCATTTCACTGTTTCCAGTTTACCCGAGGGGGTGTCGAATG
GTGTGTACGGTCCTTCATCATCATCCTCGTCCTCCTCTTCCTCCTCATCATTCTCATTGTCCTCATTTTC
ATTCTCTGTTTCGTTGCCAGCCTCAGCCACAACATCGTCCCTCCGTGTCCCATTCACGCCCCTGTCTGGG
GCACTGCTGGGCCCTGTCCCATTCTCCACGGTGTGCTTAATTGGGATTTTGATGGCCACCTCAGATTCCC
CGTTGGTA
